>Addgene plasmid #23448 | pDONR223-GNE | depositor partial sequence | sequence record 11138 | Author sequence, M13pUC-fwd
TTTATTTTGACTGATAGTGACCTGTTCGTTGCAACAAATTGATGAGCAATGCTTTTTTATAATGCCAACT
TTGTACAAAAAAGTTGGCACCATGGAGAAGAATGGAAATAACCGAAAGCTGCGGGTTTGTGTTGCTACTT
GTAACCGTGCAGATTATTCTAAACTTGCCCCGATCATGTTTGGCATTAAAACCGAACCTGAGTTCTTTGA
ACTTGATGTTGTGGTACTTGGCTCTCACCTGATAGATGACTATGGAAATACATATCGAATGATTGAACAA
GATGACTTTGACATTAACACCAGGCTACACACAATTGTGAGGGGAGAAGATGAGGCAGCCATGGTGGAGT
CAGTAGGCCTGGCCCTAGTGAAGCTGCCAGATGTCCTTAATCGCCTGAAGCCTGATATCATGATTGTTCA
TGGAGACAGGTTTGATGCCCTGGCTCTGGCCACATCTGCTGCCTTGATGAACATCCGAATCCTTCACATT
GAAGGTGGGGAAGTCAGTGGGACCATTGATGACTCTATCAGACATGCCATAACAAAACTGGCTCATTATC
ATGTGTGCTGCACCCGCAGTGCAGAGCAGCACCTGATATCCATGTGTGAGGACCATGATCGCATCCTTTT
GGCAGGCTGCCCTTCCTATGACAAACTTCTCTCAGCCAAGAACAAAGACTACATGAGCATCATTCGCATG
TGGCTAGGTGATGATGTAAAATCTAAAGATTACATTGTTGCACTACAGCACCCTGTGACCACTGACATTA
AGCATTCCATAAAAATGTTTGAATTAACATTGGATGCACTTATCTCATTTAACAGCGGACCCTAGTCCTG
TTTCCAAATATTGACGCAGGGAGCAAAGAGATGGTTCGAGTGATGCGG
