>Addgene plasmid #23448 | pDONR223-GNE | addgene partial sequence | sequence record 29361 | 23448 with M13pUC-fwd
ATAATGATTTTATTTTGACTGATAGTGACCTGTTCGTTGCAACAAATTGATGAGCAATGCTTTTTTATAA
TGCCAACTTTGTACAAAAAAGTTGGCACCATGGAGAAGAATGGAAATAACCGAAAGCTGCGGGTTTGTGT
TGCTACTTGTAACCGTGCAGATTATTCTAAACTTGCCCCGATCATGTTTGGCATTAAAACCGAACCTGAG
TTCTTTGAACTTGATGTTGTGGTACTTGGCTCTCACCTGATAGATGACTATGGAAATACATATCGAATGA
TTGAACAAGATGACTTTGACATTAACACCAGGCTACACACAATTGTGAGGGGAGAAGATGAGGCAGCCAT
GGTGGAGTCAGTAGGCCTGGCCCTAGTGAAGCTGCCAGATGTCCTTAATCGCCTGAAGCCTGATATCATG
ATTGTTCATGGAGACAGGTTTGATGCCCTGGCTCTGGCCACATCTGCTGCCTTGATGAACATCCGAATCC
TTCACATTGAAGGTGGGGAAGTCAGTGGGACCATTGATGACTCTATCAGACATGCCATAACAAAACTGGC
TCATTATCATGTGTGCTGCACCCGCAGTGCAGAGCAGCACCTGATATCCATGTGTGAGGACCATGATCGC
ATCCTTTTGG
