>Addgene plasmid #23448 | pDONR223-GNE | addgene partial sequence | sequence record 43759 | M13rev
TCAGCTGGATGGCAAATAATGATTTTATTTTGACTGATAGTGACCTGTTCGTTGCAACAAATTGATAAGC
AATGCTTTCTTATAATGCCAACTTTGTACAAGAAAGTTGGCAAGTAGATCCTGCGTGTTGTGTAGTCCAG
AACCATGCTGGCAGCACCCAGCAGGGCGGGGTCAACCAAATCCGAAACCACCACATCCACGTCCTGCACG
GAGGACAAGGCCTGCTGGCGAATGACGTCTTTGACAATGTGGATATAGTGACTGGCCAGGACTCCGGAGA
GGATCACAAGGGAGGGATTCATGGTATGGAGGATGTTCACAACCCCAAGACCCAAAGCTGTTCCAGCTGT
TCTTAGGATGCTCTGGGCCTTCGCATTGCCAAGTTTCGCAGCTTGGATGAGATGGAGCGCACCCACAGCC
TCATCTTTTGGCACTGACATCCCTTCCACCAAGAGCAGGTCCTCATCATGGAGCTTTTTTGCCTCCCTCT
GCAAGGCCATTCCAGAGGCGTATGCTTCAATGCACCCATGGCTTCCACAGGAACAATCAGGCCCATCCAG
AGACACAACAAGGTGGCCCAGTTCTGCAGCACAGAAGGAGCTTCCGTGGATCAATTCATGCTGATGGATA
ATTCCACCACCGATTCCTGTGCCTGTGATAAGTGTAACAAAGTTTTCCAGTCCCTTTCCTTGGCCAAATT
TCCTTTCCG
