>Addgene plasmid #23448 | pDONR223-GNE | depositor partial sequence | sequence record 46694 | Author sequence, M13-rev
AATCAGGCTGGGATGGCAATAATGATTTTATTTTGACTGATAGTGACCTGTTCGTTGCAACAAATTGATA
AGCAATGCTTTCTTATAATGCCAACTTTGTACAAGAAAGTTGGCAAGTAGATCCTGCGTGTTGTGTAGTC
CAGAACCATGCTGGCAGCACCCAGCAGGGCGGGGTCAACCAAATCCGAAACCACCACATCCACGTCCTGC
ACGGAGGACAAGGCCTGCTGGCGAATGACGTCTTTGACAATGTGGATATAGTGACTGGCCAGGACTCCGG
AGAGGATCACAAGGGAGGGATTCATGGTATGGAGGATGTTCACAACCCCAAGACCCAAAGCTGTTCCAGC
TGTTCTTAGGATGCTCTGGGCCTTCGCATTGCCAAGTTTCGCAGCTTGGATGAGATGGAGCGCACCCACA
GCCTCATCTTTTGGCACTGACATCCCTTCCACCAAGAGCAGGTCCTCATCATGGAGCTTTTTTGCCTCCC
TCTGCAAGGCCATTCCAGAGGCGTATGCTTCAATGCACCCATGGCTTCCACAGGAACAATCAGGCCCATC
CAGAGACACAACAAGGTGGCCCAGTTCTGCAGCACAGAAGGAGCTTCCGTGGATCAATTCATGCTGATGG
ATAATTCCACCACCGATTCCTGTGCCTGTGATAAGTGTAACAAAGTTTTCCAGTCCCTTTCCTTGGCCAA
ATTTCCTTTCCGCCAGGGCAGCACAGTTGCCACCA
