>Addgene plasmid #23448 | pDONR223-GNE | addgene partial sequence | sequence record 47311 | M13rev
AGCTGGATGGCAAATAATGATTTTATTTTGACTGATAGTGACCTGTTCGTTGCAACAAATTGATAAGCAA
TGCTTTCTTATAATGCCAACTTTGTACAAGAAAGTTGGCAAGTAGATCCTGCGTGTTGTGTAGTCCAGAA
CCATGCTGGCAGCACCCAGCAGGGCGGGGTCAACCAAATCCGAAACCACCACATCCACGTCCTGCACGGA
GGACAAGGCCTGCTGGCGAATGACGTCTTTGACAATGTGGATATAGTGACTGGCCAGGACTCCGGAGAGG
ATCACAAGGGAGGGATTCATGGTATGGAGGATGTTCACAACCCCAAGACCCAAAGCTGTTCCAGCTGTTC
TTAGGATGCTCTGGGCCTTCGCATTGCCAAGTTTCGCAGCTTGGATGAGATGGAGCGCACCCACAGCCTC
ATCTTTTGGCACTGACATCCCTTCCACCAAGAGCAGGTCCTCATCATGGAGCTTTTTTGCCTCCCTCTGC
AAGGCCATTCCAGAGGCGTATGCTTCAATGCACCCATGGCTTCCACAGGAACAATCAGGCCCATCCAGAG
ACACAACAAGGTGGCCCAGTTCTGCAGCACAGAAGGAGCTTCCGTGGATCAATTCATGCTGATGGATAAT
TCCACCACCGATTCCTGTGCCTGTGATAAGTGTAACAAAGTTTTCCAGTCCCTTTCCTTGGCCAAATTTC
CTTTCCGCCAGGGCAGCACAGTTGCCACCATTGTCTACCCACACAGGGAGATGCAAAGTGTCAGAAAGGG
GGGTCCTAAGGTCCACAGAGTTCCACTCTT
