[The description below was written by a language model from this plasmid's Addgene catalogue record.]
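Description:
pDONR223-GNE is a Gateway entry clone built on the Invitrogen pDONR223 donor backbone (about 5 kb without insert) and carries the human GNE open reading frame, which encodes the bifunctional enzyme glucosamine (UDP-N-acetyl)-2-epimerase/N-acetylmannosamine kinase. The plasmid is maintained in E. coli as a high-copy plasmid under spectinomycin selection. The insert is about 2.2 kb, was introduced by Gateway recombination, and is recorded as carrying a D407G substitution. The record does not say whether this change is a natural variant or a cloning artefact. No feature table is provided, so details such as the origin of replication and the exact recombination sites flanking the ORF are not stated. In clones of this type the insert normally sits between att sites that allow it to be transferred by recombination. M13 forward and reverse priming sites flank the insert for sequence verification.

The ORF deliberately lacks a stop codon. This lets it be recombined into a destination vector that supplies a C-terminal epitope tag of choice along with the stop codon. The plasmid is a shuttle intermediate rather than an expression construct, and the depositor notes that it should not be transfected directly. The record gives no promoter driving GNE in mammalian cells. Expression is achieved by moving the ORF into a suitable destination vector, and the depositors point to a set of four companion lentiviral vectors (pLX301 to pLX304), obtained separately, for this purpose. The clone belongs to a kit of ORF clones and is associated with a study that examined resistance to RAF inhibition through reactivation of the MAP kinase pathway.
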