Addgene plasmid #23448: pDONR223-GNE
Depositing lab: William Hahn & David Root. Depositing organization: Dana-Farber Cancer Institute. Publication: COT drives resistance to RAF inhibition through MAP kinase pathway reactivation. Johannessen CM, Boehm JS, Kim SY, Thomas SR, Wardwell L, Johnson LA, Emery CM, Stransky N, Cogdill AP, Barretina J, Caponigro G, Hieronymus H, Murray RR, Salehi-Ashtiani K, Hill DE, Vidal M, Zhao JJ, Yang X, Alkan O, Kim S, Harris JL, Wilson CJ, Myer VE, Finan PM, Root DE, Roberts TM, Golub T, Flaherty KT, Dummer R, Weber BL, Sellers WR, Schlegel R, Wargo JA, Hahn WC, Garraway LA. Nature. 2010 Dec 16;468(7326):968-72. doi: 10.1038/nature09627 PubMed 21107320.
Backbone
  Vector backbone: pDONR223
  Backbone manufacturer: Invitrogen
  Backbone size w/o insert (bp): 5005
  Vector type: Gateway Donor vector
Growth in bacteria
  Bacterial resistance: Spectinomycin, 50 μg/mL
  Growth temperature: 37°C
  Growth strain: DH5alpha
  Copy number: High Copy
Gene/Insert
  Gene/Insert name: GNE (alt name: glucosamine (UDP-N-acetyl)-2-epimerase/N-acetylmannosamine kinase)
  Species: H. sapiens (human)
  Insert size (bp): 2169
  Mutation: D407G
  Entrez Gene: GNE (a.k.a. DMRV, GLCNE, IBM2, NM, Uae1)
  Cloning method: Gateway Cloning
  Sequencing primers: 5′ M13pUC-fwd; 3′ M13rev
Terms and licenses: Academic/Nonprofit Terms; Industry Terms: Not Available to Industry
Depositor comments: The ORF has no Stop codon. This design enables easy recombination into a destination vector to add an epitope tag of choice and Stop codon to the ORF. Do NOT use this plasmid directly for transfections. A set of 4 custom lentiviral vectors is available ( pLX301 (http://www.addgene.org/25895/) , pLX302 (http://www.addgene.org/25896/) , pLX303 (http://www.addgene.org/25897/) , pLX304 (http://www.addgene.org/25890/) ) to be used to express these ORFs in mammalian cells. These plasmids are not included in the kit and must be ordered separately.
How to cite: pDONR223-GNE was a gift from William Hahn & David Root (Addgene plasmid # 23448 ; http://n2t.net/addgene:23448 ; RRID:Addgene_23448)
